Addgene plasmid #19703: pgLAP2
Purpose: (Empty Backbone)
Depositing lab: Peter Jackson. Depositing organization: Genentech, Inc.
Backbone
  Vector backbone: pCDNA5/FRT/TO
  Backbone manufacturer: Invitrogen
  Backbone size (bp): 6938
  Vector type: Mammalian Expression
  Selectable markers: Hygromycin
Growth in bacteria
  Bacterial resistance: Chloramphenicol and Ampicillin, 25 & 100 μg/mL
  Growth temperature: 37°C
  Growth strain: ccdB Survival
  Growth instructions: ccdB cells
  Copy number: High Copy
Gene/Insert
  Gene/Insert name: None
  Tag / fusion protein: Flag (N terminal on backbone); TEV (N terminal on backbone); S peptide (N terminal on backbone)
  Cloning method: Gateway Cloning; 5′ cloning site Gateway (not destroyed); 3′ cloning site Gateway (not destroyed)
  Sequencing primers: 5′ CGA ACG CCA GCA CAT GGA CAG CG; 3′ TGG CTG GCA ACT AGA AGG CAC AGT CGA GGC
Terms and licenses: Academic/Nonprofit Terms; Industry Terms: Not Available to Industry
How to cite: pgLAP2 was a gift from Peter Jackson (Addgene plasmid # 19703 ; http://n2t.net/addgene:19703 ; RRID:Addgene_19703)
