[The description below was written by a language model from this plasmid's Addgene catalogue record and pLannotate feature annotations shown in this document.]
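Description:
pgLAP2 is an empty Gateway destination vector for mammalian expression, built on the Invitrogen pcDNA5/FRT/TO backbone (6,938 bp). It carries no gene of interest. Instead, it provides an N-terminal tandem affinity tag made up of a FLAG epitope, a TEV protease cleavage site and an S peptide (S-Tag). This tag lies immediately upstream of an attR1–attR2 Gateway cassette. An LR recombination with an entry clone replaces the cassette with an open reading frame, intended to be fused to the tag. The fusion protein can then be captured by one tag, released with TEV protease and recaptured through the S peptide. Expression is driven by the CMV enhancer/promoter followed by short tet-operator sequences, which pLannotate reports as PLtetO-1 and TRE3GV fragments. This matches the tetracycline-regulated "TO" design, which is repressed in cells expressing Tet repressor and induced by tetracycline or doxycycline. Transcripts terminate at the bGH polyadenylation signal.

Before recombination, the Gateway cassette holds a chloramphenicol resistance gene and the ccdB gyrase toxin. The plasmid therefore has to be grown in a ccdB-tolerant E. coli strain, and loss of ccdB serves as counter-selection for recombinants. Bacterial propagation relies on a high-copy ColE1/pUC origin with ampicillin resistance, and chloramphenicol additionally selects for the intact cassette. For mammalian cells, an FRT site sits directly in front of a hygromycin resistance coding sequence with an SV40 poly(A) signal, and no full promoter is annotated upstream of it. In the standard Flp-In arrangement, FLP-mediated integration at a genomic FRT locus activates hygromycin resistance, giving isogenic, single-copy, inducible stable cell lines. The record supports use of such lines for purifying tagged proteins and their complexes.
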