Features (pLannotate 1.2.2; 30 found; start..end, strand, type, name):
     28..80      -  misc_feature   bom (fragment): basis of mobility region from pBR322
    235..614     +  enhancer       CMV enhancer: human cytomegalovirus immediate early enhancer
    615..818     +  promoter       CMV promoter: human cytomegalovirus (CMV) immediate early promoter
    820..839     +  promoter       PLtetO-1 promoter (fragment): modified phage lambda PL promoter with tet operator sites (Lutz and Bujard, 1997)
    841..860     +  promoter       PLtetO-1 promoter (fragment): modified phage lambda PL promoter with tet operator sites (Lutz and Bujard, 1997)
    868..901     +  promoter       TRE3GV promoter (fragment): 3rd-generation Tet-responsive promoter that can be activated by binding of Tet-On® 3G, optimized for retroviral and lentiviral vectors
    977..1007    +  CDS            3xFLAG (fragment): three tandem FLAG® epitope tags
   1022..1047    +  CDS            capTEV™ (fragment): composite tag for in vivo biotinylation, TEV protease cleavage, and 6xHis tagging
   1056..1100    +  CDS            S-Tag: affinity and epitope tag derived from pancreatic ribonuclease A
   1134..1258    +  protein_bind   attR1: mutant version of attR; recombination site for the Gateway® LR reaction LR Clonase™
   1283..1313    +  promoter       lac UV5 promoter: E. coli lac promoter with an "up" mutation
   1337..1366    +  promoter       cat promoter (fragment): promoter of the E. coli cat gene encoding chloramphenicol acetyltransferase
   1367..2048    +  CDS            CmR (fragment): chloramphenicol acetyltransferase confers resistance to chloramphenicol
   2205..2363    +  CDS            ccdA (fragment): CCDA_ECO57 - Also known as H, letA. Experimental evidence at protein level: Swiss-Prot protein existence level 1. Antitoxin component of a type II toxin-antitoxin (TA) system which inhibits the post-segregational killing (PSK) of plasmid-free cells, also referred to as a plasmid addiction system. Binds to and blocks the activity of CcdB; will also remove bound CcdB protein from the CcdB-GyrA complex by forming a CcdA-CcdB complex, a process termed rejuvenation. Functions as a transcriptional corepressor for the ccdAB operon, repression also requires CcdB (By similarity). From Escherichia coli
   2368..2673    +  CDS            ccdB: CcdB, a bacterial toxin that poisons DNA gyrase; ccdB; Plasmids containing the ccdB gene cannot be propagated in standard E. coli strains.
   2714..2838    -  protein_bind   attR2: mutant version of attR; recombination site for the Gateway® LR reaction LR Clonase™
   2896..3120    +  polyA_signal   bGH poly(A) signal: bovine growth hormone polyadenylation signal
   3124..3145    +  promoter       SV40 promoter (fragment): SV40 enhancer and early promoter
   3166..3399    +  rep_origin     f1 ori (fragment) (sequence partly withheld): f1 bacteriophage origin of replication; arrow indicates direction of (+) strand synthesis
   3404..3451    +  protein_bind   FRT: FLP-mediated recombination occurs in the 8-bp core sequence TCTAGAAA (Turan and Bode, 2011). FLP recombinase from the Saccharomyces cerevisiae 2μ plasmid
   3459..4481    +  CDS            HygR: aminoglycoside phosphotransferase from E. coli; aph(4)-Ia; confers resistance to hygromycin
   4491..4616    +  CDS            ble (fragment): BLE_KLEPN - Experimental evidence at protein level: Swiss-Prot protein existence level 1. Binding protein with a strong affinity to the bleomycin family of antibiotics. Binds to CL990; an antimitotic-antibiotic compound. From Klebsiella pneumoniae.
   4611..4732    +  polyA_signal   SV40 poly(A) signal: SV40 polyadenylation signal
   4805..4821    -  protein_bind   lac operator: The lac repressor binds to the lac operator to inhibit transcription in E. coli. This inhibition can be relieved by adding lactose or isopropyl-β-D-thiogalactopyranoside (IPTG). lac repressor encoded by lacI
   4829..4859    -  promoter       lac promoter: promoter for the E. coli lac operon
   4874..4895    -  protein_bind   CAP binding site: CAP binding activates transcription in the presence of cAMP. E. coli catabolite activator protein
   4908..5000    -  CDS            lacI (fragment): lac repressor; lacI; The lac repressor binds to the lac operator to inhibit transcription in E. coli. This inhibition can be relieved by adding lactose or isopropyl-β-D-thiogalactopyranoside (IPTG).
   5183..5771    -  rep_origin     ori: high-copy-number ColE1/pMB1/pBR322/pUC origin of replication
   5942..6802    -  CDS            AmpR: β-lactamase; bla; confers resistance to ampicillin, carbenicillin, and related antibiotics
   6803..6907    -  promoter       AmpR promoter: bla
>Addgene plasmid #19703 | pgLAP2 | depositor full sequence | sequence record 9331 | Author sequence
GACGGATCGGGAGATCTCCCGATCCCCTATGGTGCACTCTCAGTACAATCTGCTCTGATGCCGCATAGTT
AAGCCAGTATCTGCTCCCTGCTTGTGTGTTGGAGGTCGCTGAGTAGTGCGCGAGCAAAATTTAAGCTACA
ACAAGGCAAGGCTTGACCGACAATTGCATGAAGAATCTGCTTAGGGTTAGGCGTTTTGCGCTGCTTCGCG
ATGTACGGGCCAGATATACGCGTTGACATTGATTATTGACTAGTTATTAATAGTAATCAATTACGGGGTC
ATTAGTTCATAGCCCATATATGGAGTTCCGCGTTACATAACTTACGGTAAATGGCCCGCCTGGCTGACCG
CCCAACGACCCCCGCCCATTGACGTCAATAATGACGTATGTTCCCATAGTAACGCCAATAGGGACTTTCC
ATTGACGTCAATGGGTGGAGTATTTACGGTAAACTGCCCACTTGGCAGTACATCAAGTGTATCATATGCC
AAGTACGCCCCCTATTGACGTCAATGACGGTAAATGGCCCGCCTGGCATTATGCCCAGTACATGACCTTA
TGGGACTTTCCTACTTGGCAGTACATCTACGTATTAGTCATCGCTATTACCATGGTGATGCGGTTTTGGC
AGTACATCAATGGGCGTGGATAGCGGTTTGACTCACGGGGATTTCCAAGTCTCCACCCCATTGACGTCAA
TGGGAGTTTGTTTTGGCACCAAAATCAACGGGACTTTCCAAAATGTCGTAACAACTCCGCCCCATTGACG
CAAATGGGCGGTAGGCGTGTACGGTGGGAGGTCTATATAAGCAGAGCTCTCCCTATCAGTGATAGAGATC
TCCCTATCAGTGATAGAGATCGTCGACGAGCTCGTTTAGTGAACCGTCAGATCGCCTGGAGACGCCATCC
ACGCTGTTTTGACCTCCATAGAAGACACCGGGACCGATCCAGCCTCCGGACTCTAGCGTTTAAACTTAAG
ATGGATTACAAGGATGACGACGATAAGGCAGGCGGGGGCGGGGAGAATCTTTATTTTCAGGGCGGCGGGG
GCGGGAAAGAAACCGCTGCTGCTAAATTCGAACGCCAGCACATGGACAGCGGAGGTGGAGGTATTAACTA
TAACGGTCATCAAACAAGTTTGTACAAAAAAGCTGAACGAGAAACGTAAAATGATATAAATATCAATATA
TTAAATTAGATTTTGCATAAAAAACAGACTACATAATACTGTAAAACACAACATATCCAGTCACTATGGC
GGCCGCATTAGGCACCCCAGGCTTTACACTTTATGCTTCCGGCTCGTATAATGTGTGGATTTTGAGTTAG
GATCCGTCGAGATTTTCAGGAGCTAAGGAAGCTAAAATGGAGAAAAAAATCACTGGATATACCACCGTTG
ATATATCCCAATGGCATCGTAAAGAACATTTTGAGGCATTTCAGTCAGTTGCTCAATGTACCTATAACCA
GACCGTTCAGCTGGATATTACGGCCTTTTTAAAGACCGTAAAGAAAAATAAGCACAAGTATTTATCCGGC
CTTTATTCACATTCTTGCCCGCCTGATGAATGCTCATCCGGAATTCCGTATGGCAATGAAAGACGGTGAG
CTGGTGATATGGGATAGTGTTCACCCTTGTTACACCGTTTTCCATGAGCAAACTGAAACGTTTTCATCGC
TCTGGAGTGAATACCACGACGATTTCCGGCAGTTTCTACACATATATTCGCAAGATGTGGCGTGTTACGG
TGAAAACCTGGCCTATTTCCCTAAAGGGTTTATTGAGAATATGTTTTTCGTCTCAGCCAATCCCTGGGTG
AGTTTCACCAGTTTTGATTTAAACGTGGCCAATATGGACAACTTCTTCGCCCCCGTTTTCACCATGGGCA
AATATTATACGCAAGGCGACAAGGTGCTGATGCCGCTGGCGATTCAGGTTCATCATGCCGTTTGTGATGG
CTTCCATGTCGGCAGAATGCTTAATGAATTACAACAGTACTGCGATGAGTGGCAGGCGGGGCGTAATCTA
GAGGATCCGGCTTACTAAAAGCCAGATAACAGTATGCGTATTTGCGCGCTGATTTTTGCGGTATAAGAAT
ATATACTGATATGTATACCCGAAGTATGTCAAAAAGAGGTATGCTATGAAGCAGCGTATTACAGTGACAG
TTGACAGCGACAGCTATCAGTTGCTCAAGGCATATATGATGTCAATATCTCCGGTCTGGTAAGCACAACC
ATGCAGAATGAAGCCCGTCGTCTGCGTGCCGAACGCTGGAAAGCGGAAAATCAGGAAGGGATGGCTGAGG
TCGCCCGGTTTATTGAAATGAACGGCTCTTTTGCTGACGAGAACAGGGGCTGGTGAAATGCAGTTTAAGG
TTTACACCTATAAAAGAGAGAGCCGTTATCGTCTGTTTGTGGATGTACAGAGTGATATTATTGACACGCC
CGGGCGACGGATGGTGATCCCCCTGGCCAGTGCACGTCTGCTGTCAGATAAAGTCCCCCGTGAACTTTAC
CCGGTGGTGCATATCGGGGATGAAAGCTGGCGCATGATGACCACCGATATGGCCAGTGTGCCGGTCTCCG
TTATCGGGGAAGAAGTGGCTGATCTCAGCCACCGCGAAAATGACATCAAAAACGCCATTAACCTGATGTT
CTGGGGAATATAAATGTCAGGCTCCCTTATACACAGCCAGTCTGCAGGTCGACCATAGTGACTGGATATG
TTGTGTTTTACAGTATTATGTAGTCTGTTTTTTATGCAAAATCTAATTTAATATATTGATATTTATATCA
TTTTACGTTTCTCGTTCAGCTTTCTTGTACAAAGTGGTTCGATCAGGGTAATCTCGAGTCTAGAGGGCCC
GTTTAAACCCGCTGATCAGCCTCGACTGTGCCTTCTAGTTGCCAGCCATCTGTTGTTTGCCCCTCCCCCG
TGCCTTCCTTGACCCTGGAAGGTGCCACTCCCACTGTCCTTTCCTAATAAAATGAGGAAATTGCATCGCA
TTGTCTGAGTAGGTGTCATTCTATTCTGGGGGGTGGGGTGGGGCAGGACAGCAAGGGGGAGGATTGGGAA
GACAATAGCAGGCATGCTGGGGATGCGGTGGGCTCTATGGCTTCTGAGGCGGAAAGAACCAGCTGGGGCT
CTAGGGGGTATCCCC
[124 nt withheld, positions 3166-3289]
C
[91 nt withheld, positions 3291-3381]
AGGGTGATGGTTCACGTACCTAGAAGTTCCTATTCCGAAGTTCCTATTCTCTAGAAAGTATAGGAACTTC
CTTGGCCAAAAAGCCTGAACTCACCGCGACGTCTGTCGAGAAGTTTCTGATCGAAAAGTTCGACAGCGTC
TCCGACCTGATGCAGCTCTCGGAGGGCGAAGAATCTCGTGCTTTCAGCTTCGATGTAGGAGGGCGTGGAT
ATGTCCTGCGGGTAAATAGCTGCGCCGATGGTTTCTACAAAGATCGTTATGTTTATCGGCACTTTGCATC
GGCCGCGCTCCCGATTCCGGAAGTGCTTGACATTGGGGAATTCAGCGAGAGCCTGACCTATTGCATCTCC
CGCCGTGCACAGGGTGTCACGTTGCAAGACCTGCCTGAAACCGAACTGCCCGCTGTTCTGCAGCCGGTCG
CGGAGGCCATGGATGCGATCGCTGCGGCCGATCTTAGCCAGACGAGCGGGTTCGGCCCATTCGGACCGCA
AGGAATCGGTCAATACACTACATGGCGTGATTTCATATGCGCGATTGCTGATCCCCATGTGTATCACTGG
CAAACTGTGATGGACGACACCGTCAGTGCGTCCGTCGCGCAGGCTCTCGATGAGCTGATGCTTTGGGCCG
AGGACTGCCCCGAAGTCCGGCACCTCGTGCACGCGGATTTCGGCTCCAACAATGTCCTGACGGACAATGG
CCGCATAACAGCGGTCATTGACTGGAGCGAGGCGATGTTCGGGGATTCCCAATACGAGGTCGCCAACATC
TTCTTCTGGAGGCCGTGGTTGGCTTGTATGGAGCAGCAGACGCGCTACTTCGAGCGGAGGCATCCGGAGC
TTGCAGGATCGCCGCGGCTCCGGGCGTATATGCTCCGCATTGGTCTTGACCAACTCTATCAGAGCTTGGT
TGACGGCAATTTCGATGATGCAGCTTGGGCGCAGGGTCGATGCGACGCAATCGTCCGATCCGGAGCCGGG
ACTGTCGGGCGTACACAAATCGCCCGCAGAAGCGCGGCCGTCTGGACCGATGGCTGTGTAGAAGTACTCG
CCGATAGTGGAAACCGACGCCCCAGCACTCGTCCGAGGGCAAAGGAATAGCACGTACTACGAGATTTCGA
TTCCACCGCCGCCTTCTATGAAAGGTTGGGCTTCGGAATCGTTTTCCGGGACGCCGGCTGGATGATCCTC
CAGCGCGGGGATCTCATGCTGGAGTTCTTCGCCCACCCCAACTTGTTTATTGCAGCTTATAATGGTTACA
AATAAAGCAATAGCATCACAAATTTCACAAATAAAGCATTTTTTTCACTGCATTCTAGTTGTGGTTTGTC
CAAACTCATCAATGTATCTTATCATGTCTGTATACCGTCGACCTCTAGCTAGAGCTTGGCGTAATCATGG
TCATAGCTGTTTCCTGTGTGAAATTGTTATCCGCTCACAATTCCACACAACATACGAGCCGGAAGCATAA
AGTGTAAAGCCTGGGGTGCCTAATGAGTGAGCTAACTCACATTAATTGCGTTGCGCTCACTGCCCGCTTT
CCAGTCGGGAAACCTGTCGTGCCAGCTGCATTAATGAATCGGCCAACGCGCGGGGAGAGGCGGTTTGCGT
ATTGGGCGCTCTTCCGCTTCCTCGCTCACTGACTCGCTGCGCTCGGTCGTTCGGCTGCGGCGAGCGGTAT
CAGCTCACTCAAAGGCGGTAATACGGTTATCCACAGAATCAGGGGATAACGCAGGAAAGAACATGTGAGC
AAAAGGCCAGCAAAAGGCCAGGAACCGTAAAAAGGCCGCGTTGCTGGCGTTTTTCCATAGGCTCCGCCCC
CCTGACGAGCATCACAAAAATCGACGCTCAAGTCAGAGGTGGCGAAACCCGACAGGACTATAAAGATACC
AGGCGTTTCCCCCTGGAAGCTCCCTCGTGCGCTCTCCTGTTCCGACCCTGCCGCTTACCGGATACCTGTC
CGCCTTTCTCCCTTCGGGAAGCGTGGCGCTTTCTCATAGCTCACGCTGTAGGTATCTCAGTTCGGTGTAG
GTCGTTCGCTCCAAGCTGGGCTGTGTGCACGAACCCCCCGTTCAGCCCGACCGCTGCGCCTTATCCGGTA
ACTATCGTCTTGAGTCCAACCCGGTAAGACACGACTTATCGCCACTGGCAGCAGCCACTGGTAACAGGAT
TAGCAGAGCGAGGTATGTAGGCGGTGCTACAGAGTTCTTGAAGTGGTGGCCTAACTACGGCTACACTAGA
AGAACAGTATTTGGTATCTGCGCTCTGCTGAAGCCAGTTACCTTCGGAAAAAGAGTTGGTAGCTCTTGAT
CCGGCAAACAAACCACCGCTGGTAGCGGTGGTTTTTTTGTTTGCAAGCAGCAGATTACGCGCAGAAAAAA
AGGATCTCAAGAAGATCCTTTGATCTTTTCTACGGGGTCTGACGCTCAGTGGAACGAAAACTCACGTTAA
GGGATTTTGGTCATGAGATTATCAAAAAGGATCTTCACCTAGATCCTTTTAAATTAAAAATGAAGTTTTA
AATCAATCTAAAGTATATATGAGTAAACTTGGTCTGACAGTTACCAATGCTTAATCAGTGAGGCACCTAT
CTCAGCGATCTGTCTATTTCGTTCATCCATAGTTGCCTGACTCCCCGTCGTGTAGATAACTACGATACGG
GAGGGCTTACCATCTGGCCCCAGTGCTGCAATGATACCGCGAGACCCACGCTCACCGGCTCCAGATTTAT
CAGCAATAAACCAGCCAGCCGGAAGGGCCGAGCGCAGAAGTGGTCCTGCAACTTTATCCGCCTCCATCCA
GTCTATTAATTGTTGCCGGGAAGCTAGAGTAAGTAGTTCGCCAGTTAATAGTTTGCGCAACGTTGTTGCC
ATTGCTACAGGCATCGTGGTGTCACGCTCGTCGTTTGGTATGGCTTCATTCAGCTCCGGTTCCCAACGAT
CAAGGCGAGTTACATGATCCCCCATGTTGTGCAAAAAAGCGGTTAGCTCCTTCGGTCCTCCGATCGTTGT
CAGAAGTAAGTTGGCCGCAGTGTTATCACTCATGGTTATGGCAGCACTGCATAATTCTCTTACTGTCATG
CCATCCGTAAGATGCTTTTCTGTGACTGGTGAGTACTCAACCAAGTCATTCTGAGAATAGTGTATGCGGC
GACCGAGTTGCTCTTGCCCGGCGTCAATACGGGATAATACCGCGCCACATAGCAGAACTTTAAAAGTGCT
CATCATTGGAAAACGTTCTTCGGGGCGAAAACTCTCAAGGATCTTACCGCTGTTGAGATCCAGTTCGATG
TAACCCACTCGTGCACCCAACTGATCTTCAGCATCTTTTACTTTCACCAGCGTTTCTGGGTGAGCAAAAA
CAGGAAGGCAAAATGCCGCAAAAAAGGGAATAAGGGCGACACGGAAATGTTGAATACTCATACTCTTCCT
TTTTCAATATTATTGAAGCATTTATCAGGGTTATTGTCTCATGAGCGGATACATATTTGAATGTATTTAG
AAAAATAAACAAATAGGGGTTCCGCGCACATTTCCCCGAAAAGTGCCACCTGACGTC
