>Addgene plasmid #19703 | pgLAP2 | addgene partial sequence | sequence record 64457 | ccdb-fwd 5'-GCATGATGACCACCGATATG-3'
GGGGAGAGTGGCTGATCTCAGCCACCGCGAAAATGACATCAAAAACGCCATTAACCTGATGTTCTGGGGA
ATATAAATGTCAGGCTCCCTTATACACAGCCAGTCTGCAGGTCGACCATAGTGACTGGATATGTTGTGTT
TTACAGTATTATGTAGTCTGTTTTTTATGCAAAATCTAATTTAATATATTGATATTTATATCATTTTACG
TTTCTCGTTCAGCTTTCTTGTACAAAGTGGTTCGATCAGGGTAATCTCGAGTCTAGAGGGCCCGTTTAAA
CCCGCTGATCAGCCTCGACTGTGCCTTCTAGTTGCCAGCCATCTGTTGTTTGCCCCTCCCCCGTGCCTTC
CTTGACCCTGGAAGGTGCCACTCCCACTGTCCTTTCCTAATAAAATGAGGAAATTGCATCGCATTGTCTG
AGTAGGTGTCATTCTATTCTGGGGGGTGGGGTGGGGCAGGACAGCAAGGGGGAGGATTGGGAAGACAATA
GCAGGCATGCTGGGGATGCGGTGGGCTCTATGGCTTCTGAGGCGGAAAGAACCAGCTGGGGCTCTAGGGG
GTATCCCC
[124 nt withheld, positions 569-692]
C
[91 nt withheld, positions 694-784]
AGGGTGATGGTTCACGTACCTAGAAGTTCCTATTCCGAAGTTCCTATTCTCTAGAAAGTA
