>Addgene plasmid #19703 | pgLAP2 | addgene partial sequence | sequence record 64459 | CAT-R 5'-GCAACTGACTGAAATGCCTC-3'
GGATATATCAACGGTGGTATATCCAGTGATTTTTTTCTCCATTTTAGCTTCCTTAGCTCCTGAAAATCTC
GACGGATCCTAACTCAAAATCCACACATTATACGAGCCGGAAGCATAAAGTGTAAAGCCTGGGGTGCCTA
ATGCGGCCGCCATAGTGACTGGATATGTTGTGTTTTACAGTATTATGTAGTCTGTTTTTTATGCAAAATC
TAATTTAATATATTGATATTTATATCATTTTACGTTTCTCGTTCAGCTTTTTTGTACAAACTTGTTTGAT
GACCGTTATAGTTAATACCTCCACCTCCGCTGTCCATGTGCTGGCGTTCGAATTTAGCAGCAGCGGTTTC
TTTCCCGCCCCCGCCGCCCTGAAAATAAAGATTCTCCCCGCCCCCGCCTGCCTTATCGTCGTCATCCTTG
TAATCCATCTTAAGTTTAAACGCTAGAGTCCGGAGGCTGGATCGGTCCCGGTGTCTTCTATGGAGGTCAA
AACAGCGTGGATGGCGTCTCCAGGCGATCTGACGGTTCACTAAACGAGCTCGTCGACGATCTCTATCACT
GATAGGGAGATCTCTATCACTGATAGGGAGAGCTCTGCTTATATAGACCTCCCACCGTACACGCCTACCG
CCCATTTGCGTCAATGGGGCGGAGTTGTTACGACATTTTGGAAAGTCCCGTTGATTTTGGTGCCAAAACA
AACTCCCATTGACGTCAATGGGGTGGAGACTTGGAAATCCCCGTGAGTCAAACCGCTATCCACGCCCATT
GATGTACTGCCAAAACCGCATCACCATGGTAATAGCGATGACTAATACGTAGATGTACTGCCAAGTAGGA
AAGTCCCAT
