>Addgene plasmid #19703 | pgLAP2 | addgene partial sequence | sequence record 65476 | CMV-F 5'-CGCAAATGGGCGGTAGGCGTG-3'
CTATATAAGCAGAGCTCTCCCTATCAGTGATAGAGATCTCCCTATCAGTGATAGAGATCGTCGACGAGCT
CGTTTAGTGAACCGTCAGATCGCCTGGAGACGCCATCCACGCTGTTTTGACCTCCATAGAAGACACCGGG
ACCGATCCAGCCTCCGGACTCTAGCGTTTAAACTTAAGATGGATTACAAGGATGACGACGATAAGGCAGG
CGGGGGCGGGGAGAATCTTTATTTTCAGGGCGGCGGGGGCGGGAAAGAAACCGCTGCTGCTAAATTCGAA
CGCCAGCACATGGACAGCGGAGGTGGAGGTATTAACTATAACGGTCATCAAACAAGTTTGTACAAAAAAG
CTGAACGAGAAACGTAAAATGATATAAATATCAATATATTAAATTAGATTTTGCATAAAAAACAGACTAC
ATAATACTGTAAAACACAACATATCCAGTCACTATGGCGGCCGCATTAGGCACCCCAGGCTTTACACTTT
ATGCTTCCGGCTCGTATAATGTGTGGATTTTGAGTTAGGATCCGTCGAGATTTTCAGGAGCTAAGGAAGC
TAAAATGGAGAAAAAAATCACTGGATATACCACCGTTGATATATCCCAATGGCATCGTAAAGAACATTTT
GAGGCATTTCAGTCAGTTGCTCAATGTACCTATAACCAGACCGTTCAGCTGGATATTACGGCCTTTTTAA
AGACCGTAAAGAAAAATAAGCACAAGTTTTATCCGGCCTTTATTCACATTCTTGCCCGCCTGATGAATGC
TCATCCGGAATTCCGTATGGCAATGAAAGACGGTGAGCTGGTGATATGGGATAGTGTTCACCCTTGTTAC
ACCGTTTTCCATGAGCAAACTGAAACGTTTTCATCGCTCTGGAGTGAATACCACGACGATTTCCGGCAGT
TTCTACACATATATTCGCAAGATGTGGCGTGTTACGGTGAAAACCTGGCCTATTTCCCTAAAGGGTTTAT
TGAGAATATGTTTTT
